>Addgene plasmid #26287 | pQCXIR (w498-1) | depositor full sequence | sequence record 12373 | Author sequence
TCCGCGTTACATAACTTACGGTAAATGGCCCGCCTGGCTGACCGCCCAACGACCCCCGCCCATTGACGTC
AATAATGACGTATGTTCCCATAGTAACGCCAATAGGGACTTTCCATTGACGTCAATGGGTGGAGTATTTA
CGGTAAACTGCCCACTTGGCAGTACATCAAGTGTATCATATGCCAAGTACGCCCCCTATTGACGTCAATG
ACGGTAAATGGCCCGCCTGGCATTATGCCCAGTACATGACCTTATGGGACTTTCCTACTTGGCAGTACAT
CTACGTATTAGTCATCGCTATTACCATGGTGATGCGGTTTTGGCAGTACATCAATGGGCGTGGATAGCGG
TTTGACTCACGGGGATTTCCAAGTCTCCACCCCATTGACGTCAATGGGAGTTTGTTTTGGCACCAAAATC
AACGGGACTTTCCAAAATGTCGTAACAACTCCGCCCCATTGACGCAAATGGGCGGTAGGCGTGTACGGTG
GGAGGTCTATATAAGCAGAGCTCAATAAAAGAGCCCACAACCCCTCACTCGGCGCGCCAGTCTTCCGATA
GACTGCGTCGCCCGGGTACCCGTATTCCCAATAAAGCCTCTTGCTGTTTGCATCCGAATCGTGGTCTCGC
TGTTCCTTGGGAGGGTCTCCTCTGAGTGATTGACTACCCACGACGGGGGTCTTTCATTTGGGGGCTCGTC
CGGGATTTGGAGACCCCTGCCCAGGGACCACCGACCCACCACCGGGAGGTAAGCTGGCCAGCAACTTATC
TGTGTCTGTCCGATTGTCTAGTGTCTATGTTTGATGTTATGCGCCTGCGTCTGTACTAGTTAGCTAACTA
GCTCTGTATCTGGCGGACCCGTGGTGGAACTGACGAGTTCTGAACACCCGGCCGCAACCCTGGGAGACGT
CCCAGGGACTTTGGGGGCCGTTTTTGTGGCCCGACCTGAGGAAGGGAGTCGATGTGGAATCCGACCCCGT
CAGGATATGTGGTTCTGGTAGGAGACGAGAACCTAAAACAGTTCCCGCCTCCGTCTGAATTTTTGCTTTC
GGTTTGGAACCGAAGCCGCGCGTCTTGTCTGCTGCAGCGCTGCAGCATCGTTCTGTGTTGTCTCTGTCTG
ACTGTGTTTCTGTATTTGTCTGAAAATTAGGGCCAGACTGTTACCACTCCCTTAAGTTTGACCTTAGGTC
ACTGGAAAGATGTCGAGCGGATCGCTCACAACCAGTCGGTAGATGTCAAGAAGAGACGTTGGGTTACCTT
CTGCTCTGCAGAATGGCCAACCTTTAACGTCGGATGGCCGCGAGACGGCACCTTTAACCGAGACCTCATC
ACCCAGGTTAAGATCAAGGTCTTTTCACCTGGCCCGCATGGACACCCAGACCAGGTCCCCTACATCGTGA
CCTGGGAAGCCTTGGCTTTTGACCCCCCTCCCTGGGTCAAGCCCTTTGTACACCCTAAGCCTCCGCCTCC
TCTTCCTCCATCCGCCCCGTCTCTCCCCCTTGAACCTCCTCGTTCGACCCCGCCTCGATCCTCCCTTTAT
CCAGCCCTCACTCCTTCTCTAGGCGCCGGAATTGAAGATCTGGGGGATCGATCCTCTAGAGTCCGTTACA
TAACTTACGGTAAATGGCCCGCCTGGCTGACCGCCCAACGACCCCCGCCCATTGACGTCAATAATGACGT
ATGTTCCCATAGTAACGCCAATAGGGACTTTCCATTGACGTCAATGGGTGGAGTATTTACGGTAAACTGC
CCACTTGGCAGTACATCAAGTGTATCATATGCCAAGTACGCCCCCTATTGACGTCAATGACGGTAAATGG
CCCGCCTGGCATTATGCCCAGTACATGACCTTATGGGACTTTCCTACTTGGCAGTACATCTACGTATTAG
TCATCGCTATTACCATGGTGATGCGGTTTTGGCAGTACATCAATGGGCGTGAATAGCGGTTTGACTCACG
GGGATTTCCAAGTCTCCACCCCATTGACGTCAATGGGAGTTTGTTTTGGCACCAAAATCAACGGGACTTT
CCAAAATGTCGTAACAACTCCGCCCCATTGACGCAAATGGGCGGTAGGCGTGTACGGTGGGAGGTCTATA
TAAGCAGAGCTCGTTTAGTGAACCGTCAGATCGCCTGGAGACGCCATCCACGCTGTTTTGACCTCCATAG
AAGACACCGGGACCGATCCAGCCTCCGCGGCCGGGAACGGTGCATTGGAACGCTGCAGGAATTGATCCGC
GGCCGCACCGGTAGGCCTCGTACGCTTAATTAACGGATCCGCCCCTCTCCCTCCCCCCCCCCTAACGTTA
CTGGCCGAAGCCGCTTGGAATAAGGCCGGTGTGCGTTTGTCTATATGTTATTTTCCACCATATTGCCGTC
TTTTGGCAATGTGAGGGCCCGGAAACCTGGCCCTGTCTTCTTGACGAGCATTCCTAGGGGTCTTTCCCCT
CTCGCCAAAGGAATGCAAGGTCTGTTGAATGTCGTGAAGGAAGCAGTTCCTCTGGAAGCTTCTTGAAGAC
AAACAACGTCTGTAGCGACCCTTTGCAGGCAGCGGAACCCCCCACCTGGCGACAGGTGCCTCTGCGGCCA
AAAGCCACGTGTATAAGATACACCTGCAAAGGCGGCACAACCCCAGTGCCACGTTGTGAGTTGGATAGTT
GTGGAAAGAGTCAAATGGCTCTCCTCAAGCGTATTCAACAAGGGGCTGAAGGATGCCCAGAAGGTACCCC
ATTGTATGGGATCTGATCTGGGGCCTCGGTGCACATGCTTTACATGTGTTTAGTCGAGGTTAAAAAAACG
TCTAGGCCCCCCGAACCACGGGGACGTGGTTTTCCTTTGAAAAACACGATGATAATATGGCCACAACCAT
GGCCTCCTCCGAGAACGTCATCACCGAGTTCATGCGCTTCAAGGTGCGCATGGAGGGCACCGTGAACGGC
CACGAGTTCGAGATCGAGGGCGAGGGCGAGGGCCGCCCCTACGAGGGCCACAACACCGTGAAGCTGAAGG
TGACCAAGGGCGGCCCCCTGCCCTTCGCCTGGGACATCCTGTCCCCCCAGTTCCAGTACGGCTCCAAGGT
GTACGTGAAGCACCCCGCCGACATCCCCGACTACAAGAAGCTGTCCTTCCCCGAGGGCTTCAAGTGGGAG
CGCGTGATGAACTTCGAGGACGGCGGCGTGGCGACCGTGACCCAGGACTCCTCCCTGCAGGACGGCTGCT
TCATCTACAAGGTGAAGTTCATCGGCGTGAACTTCCCCTCCGACGGCCCCGTGATGCAGAAGAAGACCAT
GGGCTGGGAGGCCTCCACCGAGCGCCTGTACCCCCGCGACGGCGTGCTGAAGGGCGAGACCCACAAGGCC
CTGAAGCTGAAGGACGGCGGCCACTACCTGGTGGAGTTCAAGTCTATCTACATGGCCAAGAAGCCCGTGC
AGCTGCCCGGCTACTACTACGTGGACGCCAAGCTGGACATCACCTCCCACAACGAGGACTACACCATCGT
GGAGCAGTACGAGCGCACCGAGGGCCGCCACCACCTGTTCCTGTAGCGGCCGCGACTCTAGATCATAATC
AGCCATACCACATTTGTAGAGGTTTTACTTGCTTTAAAAAACCTCCCACACCTCCCCCTGAACCTGAAAC
ATAAAATGAATGCAATTGTTGTTGTTATCAGTGGTCCAGGCTCTAGTTTTGACTCAACAATATCACCAGC
TGAAGCCTATAGAGTACGAGCCATAGATAAAATAAAAGATTTTATTTAGTCTCCAGAAAAAGGGGGGAAT
GAAAGACCCCACCTGTAGGTTTGGCAAGCTAGCTTAAGTAACGCCATTTTGCAAGGCATGGAAAAATACA
TAACTGAGAATAGAGAAGTTCAGATCAAGGTCAGGAACAGATGGAACAGGGTCGACCCTAGAGAACCATC
AGATGTTTCCAGGGTGCCCCAAGGACCTGAAATGACCCTGTGCCTTATTTGAACTAACCAATCAGTTCGC
TTCTCGCTTCTGTTCGCGCGCTTCTGCTCCCCGAGCTCAATAAAAGAGCCCACAACCCCTCACTCGGGGC
GCCAGTCCTCCGATTGACTGAGTCGCCCGGGTACCCGTGTATCCAATAAACCCTCTTGCAGTTGCATCCG
ACTTGTGGTCTCGCTGTTCCTTGGGAGGGTCTCCTCTGAGTGATTGACTACCCGTCAGCGGGGGTCTTTC
ATTTGGGGGCTCGTCCGGGATCGGGAGACCCCTGCCCAGGGACCACCGACCCACCACCGGGAGGTAAGCT
GGCTGCCTCGCGCGTTTCGGTGATGACGGTGAAAACCTCTGACACATGCAGCTCCCGGAGACGGTCACAG
CTTGTCTGTAAGCGGATGCCGGGAGCAGACAAGCCCGTCAGGGCGCGTCAGCGGGTGTTGGCGGGTGTCG
GGGCGCAGCCATGACCCAGTCACGTAGCGATAGCGGAGTGTAGATCCGGCTGTGGAATGTGTGTCAGTTA
GGGTGTGGAAAGTCCCCAGGCTCCCCAGCAGGCAGAAGTATGCAAAGCATGCATCTCAATTAGTCAGCAA
CCAGGTGTGGAAAGTCCCCAGGCTCCCCAGCAGGCAGAAGTATGCAAAGCATGCATCTCAATTAGTCAGC
AACCATAGTCCCGCCCCTAACTCCGCCCATCCCGCCCCTAACTCCGCCCAGTTCCGCCCATTCTCCGCCC
CATGGCTGACTAATTTTTTTTATTTATGCAGAGGCCGAGGCCGCCTCGGCCTCTGAGCTATTCCAGAAGT
AGTGAGGAGGCTTTTTTGGAGGCCTAGGCTTTTGCAAAAAGCTTACTGGCTTAACTATGCGGCATCAGAG
CAGATTGTACTGAGAGTGCACCATATGCGGTGTGAAATACCGCACAGATGCGTAAGGAGAAAATACCGCA
TCAGGCGCTCTTCCGCTTCCTCGCTCACTGACTCGCTGCGCTCGGTCGTTCGGCTGCGGCGAGCGGTATC
AGCTCACTCAAAGGCGGTAATACGGTTATCCACAGAATCAGGGGATAACGCAGGAAAGAACATGTGAGCA
AAAGGCCAGCAAAAGGCCAGGAACCGTAAAAAGGCCGCGTTGCTGGCGTTTTTCCATAGGCTCCGCCCCC
CTGACGAGCATCACAAAAATCGACGCTCAAGTCAGAGGTGGCGAAACCCGACAGGACTATAAAGATACCA
GGCGTTTCCCCCTGGAAGCTCCCTCGTGCGCTCTCCTGTTCCGACCCTGCCGCTTACCGGATACCTGTCC
GCCTTTCTCCCTTCGGGAAGCGTGGCGCTTTCTCATAGCTCACGCTGTAGGTATCTCAGTTCGGTGTAGG
TCGTTCGCTCCAAGCTGGGCTGTGTGCACGAACCCCCCGTTCAGCCCGACCGCTGCGCCTTATCCGGTAA
CTATCGTCTTGAGTCCAACCCGGTAAGACACGACTTATCGCCACTGGCAGCAGCCACTGGTAACAGGATT
AGCAGAGCGAGGTATGTAGGCGGTGCTACAGAGTTCTTGAAGTGGTGGCCTAACTACGGCTACACTAGAA
GGACAGTATTTGGTATCTGCGCTCTGCTGAAGCCAGTTACCTTCGGAAAAAGAGTTGGTAGCTCTTGATC
CGGCAAACAAACCACCGCTGGTAGCGGTGGTTTTTTTGTTTGCAAGCAGCAGATTACGCGCAGAAAAAAA
GGATCTCAAGAAGATCCTTTGATCTTTTCTACGGGGTCTGACGCTCAGTGGAACGAAAACTCACGTTAAG
GGATTTTGGTCATGAGATTATCAAAAAGGATCTTCACCTAGATCCTTTTAAATTAAAAATGAAGTTTTAA
ATCAATCTAAAGTATATATGAGTAAACTTGGTCTGACAGTTACCAATGCTTAATCAGTGAGGCACCTATC
TCAGCGATCTGTCTATTTCGTTCATCCATAGTTGCCTGACTCCCCGTCGTGTAGATAACTACGATACGGG
AGGGCTTACCATCTGGCCCCAGTGCTGCAATGATACCGCGAGACCCACGCTCACCGGCTCCAGATTTATC
AGCAATAAACCAGCCAGCCGGAAGGGCCGAGCGCAGAAGTGGTCCTGCAACTTTATCCGCCTCCATCCAG
TCTATTAATTGTTGCCGGGAAGCTAGAGTAAGTAGTTCGCCAGTTAATAGTTTGCGCAACGTTGTTGCCA
TTGCTGCAGGCATCGTGGTGTCACGCTCGTCGTTTGGTATGGCTTCATTCAGCTCCGGTTCCCAACGATC
AAGGCGAGTTACATGATCCCCCATGTTGTGCAAAAAAGCGGTTAGCTCCTTCGGTCCTCCGATCGTTGTC
AGAAGTAAGTTGGCCGCAGTGTTATCACTCATGGTTATGGCAGCACTGCATAATTCTCTTACTGTCATGC
CATCCGTAAGATGCTTTTCTGTGACTGGTGAGTACTCAACCAAGTCATTCTGAGAATAGTGTATGCGGCG
ACCGAGTTGCTCTTGCCCGGCGTCAACACGGGATAATACCGCGCCACATAGCAGAACTTTAAAAGTGCTC
ATCATTGGAAAACGTTCTTCGGGGCGAAAACTCTCAAGGATCTTACCGCTGTTGAGATCCAGTTCGATGT
AACCCACTCGTGCACCCAACTGATCTTCAGCATCTTTTACTTTCACCAGCGTTTCTGGGTGAGCAAAAAC
AGGAAGGCAAAATGCCGCAAAAAAGGGAATAAGGGCGACACGGAAATGTTGAATACTCATACTCTTCCTT
TTTCAATATTATTGAAGCATTTATCAGGGTTATTGTCTCATGAGCGGATACATATTTGAATGTATTTAGA
AAAATAAACAAATAGGGGTTCCGCGCACATTTCCCCGAAAAGTGCCACCTGACGTCTAAGAAACCATTAT
TATCATGACATTAACCTATAAAAATAGGCGTATCACGAGGCCCTTTCGTCTTCAAGAATTAGCTTGGCCA
TTGCATACGTTGTATCCATATCATAATATGTACATTTATATTGGCTCATGTCCAACATTACCGCCATGTT
GACATTGATTATTGACTAGTTATTAATAGTAATCAATTACGGGGTCATTAGTTCATAGCCCATATATGGA
GT
Features (pLannotate 1.2.2; 20 found; start..end, strand, type, name):
    309..512     +  promoter       CMV promoter: human cytomegalovirus (CMV) immediate early promoter
    513..688     +  LTR            5' LTR (truncated): truncated long terminal repeat from Moloney murine sarcoma virus
    810..1084    +  misc_feature   MESV Ψ (fragment): packaging signal of murine embryonic stem cell virus
   1151..1567    +  CDS            gag (truncated): truncated Moloney murine leukemia virus (MMLV) gag gene lacking the start codon
   1604..1907    +  enhancer       CMV enhancer: human cytomegalovirus immediate early enhancer
   1980..1997    -  promoter       CMV promoter (fragment): human cytomegalovirus (CMV) immediate early promoter
   2060..2111    +  promoter       CMVd2 promoter: truncated human cytomegalovirus (CMV) immediate early promoter that yields moderately reduced expression relative to the full-length promoter
   2393..2855    +  misc_feature   IRES: internal ribosome entry site (IRES) of the encephalomyocarditis virus (EMCV)
   2869..3543    +  CDS            DsRed2: DsRed2 is a basic (constitutively fluorescent) red fluorescent protein published in 2006, derived from Discosoma sp..
   3561..3644    +  CDS            large T antigen (fragment): large T antigen from SV40 (simian virus 40)
   3666..3736    +  CDS            env (fragment): murine leukemia virus gPr80 envelope polyprotein precursor; env; proteolytically cleaved into gp70SU and p15TM subunits
   3778..4203    +  LTR            3' LTR (ΔU3): self-inactivating 3' long terminal repeat (LTR) from Moloney murine leukemia virus
   4272..4312    +  CDS            rop (fragment): Rop protein, which maintains plasmids at low copy number; rop
   4414..4452    +  misc_feature   bom (fragment): basis of mobility region from pBR322
   4469..4798    +  promoter       SV40 promoter: SV40 enhancer and early promoter
   4804..4905    +  misc_feature   bom (fragment): basis of mobility region from pBR322
   5091..5679    -  rep_origin     ori: high-copy-number ColE1/pMB1/pBR322/pUC origin of replication
   5850..6710    -  CDS            AmpR: β-lactamase; bla; confers resistance to ampicillin, carbenicillin, and related antibiotics
   6711..6815    -  promoter       AmpR promoter: bla
   7001..308     +  enhancer       CMV enhancer (across the origin): human cytomegalovirus immediate early enhancer
