[The description below was written by a language model from this plasmid's Addgene catalogue record and pLannotate feature annotations shown in this document.]
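Description:
pQCXIR (w498-1) is an empty self-inactivating gammaretroviral expression backbone of 7,072 bp, derived from Clontech's pQCXIP, in which the selection marker downstream of the IRES is the red fluorescent protein DsRed2 (taken from a pIRES DsRed2 plasmid). It is propagated in E. coli as a high-copy plasmid through a ColE1/pUC-type origin and is selected with ampicillin via the β-lactamase gene. There is no drug selection for mammalian cells; transduced cells are identified by red fluorescence instead.

The viral genome is transcribed in packaging cells from a hybrid 5′ end consisting of the CMV enhancer/promoter fused to a truncated murine sarcoma virus LTR. This is followed by the packaging signal and a truncated MMLV gag segment lacking its start codon, which supports efficient encapsidation. The 3′ LTR carries a U3 deletion, so after reverse transcription and integration both LTRs are transcriptionally inactive and expression depends on the internal CMV immediate-early enhancer/promoter. Downstream of that promoter are the cloning sites (AgeI and BamHI, both retained), then an EMCV IRES and the DsRed2 coding sequence. An inserted cDNA and the reporter are therefore translated from a single bicistronic transcript. The feature table also reports an SV40 promoter in the plasmid backbone and several short fragment matches (large T antigen, env, rop, bom) that appear to be vector remnants rather than functional genes.

According to the depositor, a cDNA or miRNA can be placed downstream of the CMV promoter, and transduced cells will then fluoresce red, allowing them to be tracked or sorted.
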