Addgene plasmid #26287: pQCXIR (w498-1)
Purpose: (Empty Backbone)
Depositing lab: Eric Campeau. Depositing organization: University of Massachusetts, Worcester.
Backbone
  Vector backbone: pQCXIP
  Backbone manufacturer: Clontech
  Backbone size (bp): 7072
  Vector type: Mammalian Expression, Retroviral
  Selectable markers: RFP
Growth in bacteria
  Bacterial resistance: Ampicillin, 100 μg/mL
  Growth temperature: 37°C
  Growth strain: DH5alpha
  Growth instructions: TOP10F', 37oC
  Copy number: High Copy
Gene/Insert
  Gene/Insert name: no insert (alt name: Red Fluorescent Protein 2)
  Cloning method: Restriction Enzyme; 5′ cloning site Age I (not destroyed); 3′ cloning site Bam HI (not destroyed)
  Sequencing primers: 5′ CMVforw
Resource information
  A portion of this plasmid was derived from a plasmid made by: DsRed2 cDNA was derived from pIRES DsRed 2 plasmid (Clontech)
Terms and licenses: Academic/Nonprofit Terms; Industry Terms: Not Available to Industry
Depositor comments: A cDNA or miRNA can be inserted downstream of the CMV promoter. There is an IRES with the red fluorescent protein downstream so the transduced cells will be red.
How to cite: pQCXIR (w498-1) was a gift from Eric Campeau (Addgene plasmid # 26287 ; http://n2t.net/addgene:26287 ; RRID:Addgene_26287)
