>Addgene plasmid #26287 | pQCXIR (w498-1) | addgene partial sequence | sequence record 32565 | 26287 with dsRed1-N
CCTTGGTCACCTTCAGCTTCACGGTGTTGTGGCCCTCGTAGGGGCGGCCCTCGCCCTCGCCCTCGATCTC
GAACTCGTGGCCGTTCACGGTGCCCTCCATGCGCACCTTGAAGCGCATGAACTCGGTGATGACGTTCTCG
GAGGAGGCCATGGTTGTGGCCATATTATCATCGTGTTTTTCAAAGGAAAACCACGTCCCCGTGGTTCGGG
GGGCCTAGACGTTTTTTTAACCTCGACTAAACACATGTAAAGCATGTGTACCGAGGCCCCAGATCAGATC
CCATACAATGGGGTACCTTCTGGGCATCCTTCAGCCCCTTGTTGAATACGCTTGAGGAGAGCCATTTGAC
TCTTTCCACAACTATCCAACTCACAACGTGGCACTGGGGTTGTGCCGCCTTTGCAGGTGTATCTTATACA
CGTGGCTTTTGGCCGCAGAGGCACCTGTCGCCAGGTGGGGGGTTCCGCTGCCTGCAAAGGGTCGCTACAG
ACGTTGTTTGTCTTCAAGAAGCTTCCAGAGGAACTGCTTCCTTCACGACATTCAACAGACCTTGCATTCC
TTTGGCGAGAGGGGAAAGACCCCTAGGAATGCTCGTCAAGAAGACAGGGCCAGGTTTCCGGGCCCTCACA
TTGCCAAAAGACGGCAATATGGTGGAAAATAACATATAGACAAACGCACACCGGCCTTATTCCAAGCGGC
TTCGGCCAGTAACGTTAGGGGGGGGGGAGGGAGANGGGCGGATCCGTTAATTAAGCGTACGAGGCCTACC
GGTGCGGCCGCGGATCAATTCCTGCAGGTCCGTTCCAATGCACCGTTCCCGGCCGCGGAGGCTGGATCGG
TCCCGGTGTCTTCTATGGAGGTCAAAA
